>Addgene plasmid #167581 | pAAV-EFS-DIO-GRAB_ATP1.0 | depositor full sequence | sequence record 325521 | pAAV-EFS-DIO-GRAB_ATP1.0 sequence 6305 bps
TCCTGCAGGCAGCTGCGCGCTCGCTCGCTCACTGAGGCCGCCCGGGCAAAGCCCGGGCGTCGGGCGACCT
TTGGTCGCCCGGCCTCAGTGAGCGAGCGAGCGCGCAGAGAGGGAGTGGCCAACTCCATCACTAGGGGTTC
CTGCGGCCGCACGCGTAAGCTTGGGCAGAGCGCACATCGCCCACAGTCCCCGAGAAGTTGGGGGGAGGGG
TCGGCAATTGAACCGGTGCCTAGAGAAGGTGGCGCGGGGTAAACTGGGAAAGTGATGTCGTGTACTGGCT
CCGCCTTTTTCCCGAGGGTGGGGGAGAACCGTATATAAGTGCAGTAGTCGCCGTGAACGTTCTTTTTCGC
AACGGGTTTGCCGCCAGAACACAGTCTAGAGTCGACTCCGGAATAACTTCGTATAGGATACTTTATACGA
AGTTATGCAGAATGGTAGCTGGATTGTAGCTGCTATTAGCAATATGAAACCTCTTAATAACTTCGTATAG
CATACATTATACGAAGTTATGGCGCATATGTTACAGGCTTGTATCTCCATTCTGCTTGAACTCAGGTAAA
ATATTGAGGGTCATGTCTTCACTCTTGGATTGCAAATTTGCCTCACTTCTTCTAGAAGCTTTCCTTGTGG
CTCGGGAGAGTCTCCTTCTGAAAGTATCTCCCGCCAAGAAATAGAGAATGGGGTCCACACAACTGTTGAG
ACTTGCTAGACCTCTTGTCACCTGATACGTGGCATAAACCCTGTCATTGAAAGCACACATTGCTGGGGTC
TGAAAATCAAGCCGGGCCCTCAAGTTCATCGTTTTCATCACATGGAAAGGGATGTAAGACACAGCAAAAA
CAGTCAGTACAATGATTACCAGGTAAATCGACCGCCCGCGCCAGCGTGCTGCTGCTCCGGTGTTGTACTC
CAGCTTGTGCCCCAGGATGTTGCCGTCCTCCTTGAAGTCGATGCCCTTCAGCTCGATGCGGTTCACCAGG
GTGTCGCCCTCGAACTTCACCTCGGCGCGGGTCTTGTAGTTGCCGTCGTCCTTGAAGAAGATGGTGCGCT
CCTGGATGTAGCCTTCGGGCATGGCGGACTTGAAGAAGTCGTGCTGCTTCATGTGGTCGGGGTAGCGGCT
GAAGCACTGCACGCCGTAGGTCAGGGTGGTCACGAGGGTGGGCCAGGGCACGGGCAGCTTGCCGGTGGTG
CAGATGAACTTCAGGGTCAGCTTGCCCTCGGTGGCATCGCCCTCACCCTCGCCGGACACGCTGAACTTGT
GGCCGTTTACGTCGCCGTCCAGCTCGACCAGGATGGGCACCACCCCGGTGAACAGCTCCTCGCCCTTTCT
CACCATGCTCCCTCCGGTACCGCCCTTGTACAGCTCGTCCATGCCGAGAGTGATCCCGGCGGCGGTCACG
AACTCCAGCAGGACCATGTGATCGCGCTTCTCGTTGGGGTCTTTCGAAAGTTTGGACTGCACGCTCAGGT
AGTGGTTGTCGGGCAGCAGCACGGGGCCGTCGCCGATGGGGGTGTTCTGCTGGTAGTGGTAGGCGAGCTG
CACGCCGCCGTCCTCGATGTTGTGGCGGATGTGGAAGTTCGCCTTGATGCCGTTCTTCTGCTTGTCGGCC
TTGATATAGACGTTTCCTCCCTCCTCCAGGTCCAGCGCGTCGGTGTCGCGCGGCCCGGCCGGCGCGGGGT
AAATCAAAGCTCTCACAATTAATCCGTAACAGCCCAGAATCAGCACCAAGGGGACACAGAACATGGCCAC
GGTCGTGCACATGCTGTAGATGAAATAACTTCGCAGGTACTCGTCTGAGGTGGTGTCGTAACAGGTGATG
GTTTTGTTTTTGCGGACCCCGGTACCTGAGTAGAAGAGGATGGGGGAGATCGCCACCACCACAATGAGCC
ACACCAGCACGCTGATACAGATCGCATTCTTCTTTTTGAGCCGGCCCAGGGACTTGAGGGGGTACACCAC
ACCGCTGTACCGGTGGGCACTGATGCATGTCAGAAACAAGATGCTGCCATAGAGGTTCACATGAAAGATG
AACCTCTGCAGTTTACACATGGCATCCCCGAAGATCCAGTCTGTTTTATTGAAGTAGTAGAAGATCAGGG
CTGGCAGAGTCAGCACGTACAAGAAGTCGGCCAGAGCCAAATTGAACATGTACACGGAGATGCCGCTCCA
GGGCTTCATGTGGAAGACGAACATCCAGATGGCCACGCTGTTGCCCAGGAAGCCGATGATGAATACCAAG
ATGTAGACAGCCGGCAGGTAGTAAAACTGGAAGCCCGTCTTGGTCAAGGCGCATTTGAACGACGAGGAGA
CGGCGGCAGTGGAGGCGACCGTGCTGTTCCCCCAGGACGAACCCGGACCGGCCAGGAAGGCAGCGTCCGT
CCCGTTGGGGACAGCCGGCCACAGCACCTCGGTGGTGCCAACTTTTTCGCACAAACTTGTGTCACCAGTG
GAACCTGGAACCCAGAGCAGCAGTACCCATAGCAGGAGTGTGTCTGTCTCCATGGTGGCGCTAGCATAAC
TTCGTATAAAGTATCCTATACGAAGTTATTTGCCTTAACCCAGAAATTATCACTGTTATTCTTTAGAATG
GTGCAAAGAATAACTTCGTATAATGTATGCTATACGAAGTTATGAATTCGATATCAAGCTTATCGATAAT
CAACCTCTGGATTACAAAATTTGTGAAAGATTGACTGGTATTCTTAACTATGTTGCTCCTTTTACGCTAT
GTGGATACGCTGCTTTAATGCCTTTGTATCATGCTATTGCTTCCCGTATGGCTTTCATTTTCTCCTCCTT
GTATAAATCCTGGTTGCTGTCTCTTTATGAGGAGTTGTGGCCCGTTGTCAGGCAACGTGGCGTGGTGTGC
ACTGTGTTTGCTGACGCAACCCCCACTGGTTGGGGCATTGCCACCACCTGTCAGCTCCTTTCCGGGACTT
TCGCTTTCCCCCTCCCTATTGCCACGGCGGAACTCATCGCCGCCTGCCTTGCCCGCTGCTGGACAGGGGC
TCGGCTGTTGGGCACTGACAATTCCGTGGTGTTGTCGGGGAAATCATCGTCCTTTCCTTGGCTGCTCGCC
TATGTTGCCACCTGGATTCTGCGCGGGACGTCCTTCTGCTACGTCCCTTCGGCCCTCAATCCAGCGGACC
TTCCTTCCCGCGGCCTGCTGCCGGCTCTGCGGCCTCTTCCGCGTCTTCGCCTTCGCCCTCAGACGAGTCG
GATCTCCCTTTGGGCCGCCTCCCCGCATCGATACCGAGCGCTGCTCGAGAGATCTACGGGTGGCATCCCT
GTGACCCCTCCCCAGTGCCTCTCCTGGCCCTGGAAGTTGCCACTCCAGTGCCCACCAGCCTTGTCCTAAT
AAAATTAAGTTGCATCATTTTGTCTGACTAGGTGTCCTTCTATAATATTATGGGGTGGAGGGGGGTGGTA
TGGAGCAAGGGGCAAGTTGGGAAGACAACCTGTAGGGCCTGCGGGGTCTATTGGGAACCAAGCTGGAGTG
CAGTGGCACAATCTTGGCTCACTGCAATCTCCGCCTCCTGGGTTCAAGCGATTCTCCTGCCTCAGCCTCC
CGAGTTGTTGGGATTCCAGGCATGCATGACCAGGCTCAGCTAATTTTTGTTTTTTTGGTAGAGACGGGGT
TTCACCATATTGGCCAGGCTGGTCTCCAACTCCTAATCTCAGGTGATCTACCCACCTTGGCCTCCCAAAT
TGCTGGGATTACAGGCGTGAACCACTGCTCCCTTCCCTGTCCTTCTGATTTTGTAGGTAACCACGTGCGG
ACCGAGCGGCCGCAGGAACCCCTAGTGATGGAGTTGGCCACTCCCTCTCTGCGCGCTCGCTCGCTCACTG
AGGCCGGGCGACCAAAGGTCGCCCGACGCCCGGGCTTTGCCCGGGCGGCCTCAGTGAGCGAGCGAGCGCG
CAGCTGCCTGCAGGGGCGCCTGATGCGGTATTTTCTCCTTACGCATCTGTGCGGTATTTCACACCGCATA
[142 nt withheld, positions 3991-4132]
C
[141 nt withheld, positions 4134-4274]
CCTTTGACGTTGGAGTCCACGTTCTTT
[37 nt withheld, positions 4302-4338]
ACCCTATCTCGGGCTATTCTTTTGATTTATAAGGGATTTTGCCGATTTCGGCCTATTGGTTAAAAAATGA
GCTGATTTAACAAAAATTTAACGCGAATTTTAACAAAATATTAACGTTTACAATTTTATGGTGCACTCTC
AGTACAATCTGCTCTGATGCCGCATAGTTAAGCCAGCCCCGACACCCGCCAACACCCGCTGACGCGCCCT
GACGGGCTTGTCTGCTCCCGGCATCCGCTTACAGACAAGCTGTGACCGTCTCCGGGAGCTGCATGTGTCA
GAGGTTTTCACCGTCATCACCGAAACGCGCGAGACGAAAGGGCCTCGTGATACGCCTATTTTTATAGGTT
AATGTCATGATAATAATGGTTTCTTAGACGTCAGGTGGCACTTTTCGGGGAAATGTGCGCGGAACCCCTA
TTTGTTTATTTTTCTAAATACATTCAAATATGTATCCGCTCATGAGACAATAACCCTGATAAATGCTTCA
ATAATATTGAAAAAGGAAGAGTATGAGTATTCAACATTTCCGTGTCGCCCTTATTCCCTTTTTTGCGGCA
TTTTGCCTTCCTGTTTTTGCTCACCCAGAAACGCTGGTGAAAGTAAAAGATGCTGAAGATCAGTTGGGTG
CACGAGTGGGTTACATCGAACTGGATCTCAACAGCGGTAAGATCCTTGAGAGTTTTCGCCCCGAAGAACG
TTTTCCAATGATGAGCACTTTTAAAGTTCTGCTATGTGGCGCGGTATTATCCCGTATTGACGCCGGGCAA
GAGCAACTCGGTCGCCGCATACACTATTCTCAGAATGACTTGGTTGAGTACTCACCAGTCACAGAAAAGC
ATCTTACGGATGGCATGACAGTAAGAGAATTATGCAGTGCTGCCATAACCATGAGTGATAACACTGCGGC
CAACTTACTTCTGACAACGATCGGAGGACCGAAGGAGCTAACCGCTTTTTTGCACAACATGGGGGATCAT
GTAACTCGCCTTGATCGTTGGGAACCGGAGCTGAATGAAGCCATACCAAACGACGAGCGTGACACCACGA
TGCCTGTAGCAATGGCAACAACGTTGCGCAAACTATTAACTGGCGAACTACTTACTCTAGCTTCCCGGCA
ACAATTAATAGACTGGATGGAGGCGGATAAAGTTGCAGGACCACTTCTGCGCTCGGCCCTTCCGGCTGGC
TGGTTTATTGCTGATAAATCTGGAGCCGGTGAGCGTGGGTCTCGCGGTATCATTGCAGCACTGGGGCCAG
ATGGTAAGCCCTCCCGTATCGTAGTTATCTACACGACGGGGAGTCAGGCAACTATGGATGAACGAAATAG
ACAGATCGCTGAGATAGGTGCCTCACTGATTAAGCATTGGTAACTGTCAGACCAAGTTTACTCATATATA
CTTTAGATTGATTTAAAACTTCATTTTTAATTTAAAAGGATCTAGGTGAAGATCCTTTTTGATAATCTCA
TGACCAAAATCCCTTAACGTGAGTTTTCGTTCCACTGAGCGTCAGACCCCGTAGAAAAGATCAAAGGATC
TTCTTGAGATCCTTTTTTTCTGCGCGTAATCTGCTGCTTGCAAACAAAAAAACCACCGCTACCAGCGGTG
GTTTGTTTGCCGGATCAAGAGCTACCAACTCTTTTTCCGAAGGTAACTGGCTTCAGCAGAGCGCAGATAC
CAAATACTGTCCTTCTAGTGTAGCCGTAGTTAGGCCACCACTTCAAGAACTCTGTAGCACCGCCTACATA
CCTCGCTCTGCTAATCCTGTTACCAGTGGCTGCTGCCAGTGGCGATAAGTCGTGTCTTACCGGGTTGGAC
TCAAGACGATAGTTACCGGATAAGGCGCAGCGGTCGGGCTGAACGGGGGGTTCGTGCACACAGCCCAGCT
TGGAGCGAACGACCTACACCGAACTGAGATACCTACAGCGTGAGCTATGAGAAAGCGCCACGCTTCCCGA
AGGGAGA
Features (pLannotate 1.2.2; 21 found; start..end, strand, type, name):
      2..142     -  repeat_region  AAV2 ITR: inverted terminal repeat of adeno-associated virus serotype 2 inverted
    163..374     +  promoter       EF-1α core promoter: core promoter for human elongation factor EF-1α
    393..426     +  protein_bind   lox2272: Cre-mediated recombination occurs in the 8-bp core sequence (GGATACTT). lox2272 sites are compatible with each other, but incompatible with loxP or loxN sites (Lee and Saito, 1988). Cre recombinase
    427..476     -  intron         β-globin intron (fragment): internally truncated intron from human β-globin
    477..510     +  protein_bind   loxP: Cre-mediated recombination occurs in the 8-bp core sequence (GCATACAT). Cre recombinase
    902..1624    -  CDS            cEGFP: cEGFP is a basic (constitutively fluorescent) green fluorescent protein published in 2008, derived from Aequorea victoria.
   2441..2503    -  sig_peptide    Igκ leader: leader sequence from mouse immunoglobulin κ light chain
   2516..2549    -  protein_bind   lox2272: Cre-mediated recombination occurs in the 8-bp core sequence (GGATACTT). lox2272 sites are compatible with each other, but incompatible with loxP or loxN sites (Lee and Saito, 1988). Cre recombinase
   2550..2599    -  intron         β-globin intron (fragment): internally truncated intron from human β-globin
   2600..2633    -  protein_bind   loxP: Cre-mediated recombination occurs in the 8-bp core sequence (GCATACAT). Cre recombinase
   2634..2658    +  misc_feature   MCS (fragment): pBluescript multiple cloning site
   2658..3246    +  misc_feature   WPRE: woodchuck hepatitis virus posttranscriptional regulatory element
   3278..3754    +  polyA_signal   hGH poly(A) signal: human growth hormone polyadenylation signal
   3794..3934    +  repeat_region  AAV2 ITR: inverted terminal repeat of adeno-associated virus serotype 2 inverted
   3939..3990    -  misc_feature   bom (fragment): basis of mobility region from pBR322
   4009..4389    +  rep_origin     M13 ori (sequence partly withheld): M13 bacteriophage origin of replication; arrow indicates direction of (+) strand synthesis
   4465..4514    -  misc_feature   bom (fragment): basis of mobility region from pBR322
   4616..4651    -  CDS            rop (fragment): Rop protein, which maintains plasmids at low copy number; rop
   4746..4850    +  promoter       AmpR promoter: bla
   4851..5711    +  CDS            AmpR: β-lactamase; bla; confers resistance to ampicillin, carbenicillin, and related antibiotics
   5882..6305    +  rep_origin     ori (fragment): high-copy-number ColE1/pMB1/pBR322/pUC origin of replication
