>Addgene plasmid #167581 | pAAV-EFS-DIO-GRAB_ATP1.0 | addgene full sequence | sequence record 330880 | Addgene NGS Result
TCCTGCAGGCAGCTGCGCGCTCGCTCGCTCACTGAGGCCGCCCGGGCGTCGGGCGACCTTTGGTCGCCCG
GCCTCAGTGAGCGAGCGAGCGCGCAGAGAGGGAGTGGCCAACTCCATCACTAGGGGTTCCTGCGGCCGCA
CGCGTAAGCTTGGGCAGAGCGCACATCGCCCACAGTCCCCGAGAAGTTGGGGGGAGGGGTCGGCAATTGA
ACCGGTGCCTAGAGAAGGTGGCGCGGGGTAAACTGGGAAAGTGATGTCGTGTACTGGCTCCGCCTTTTTC
CCGAGGGTGGGGGAGAACCGTATATAAGTGCAGTAGTCGCCGTGAACGTTCTTTTTCGCAACGGGTTTGC
CGCCAGAACACAGTCTAGAGTCGACTCCGGAATAACTTCGTATAGGATACTTTATACGAAGTTATGCAGA
ATGGTAGCTGGATTGTAGCTGCTATTAGCAATATGAAACCTCTTAATAACTTCGTATAGCATACATTATA
CGAAGTTATGGCGCATATGTTACAGGCTTGTATCTCCATTCTGCTTGAACTCAGGTAAAATATTGAGGGT
CATGTCTTCACTCTTGGATTGCAAATTTGCCTCACTTCTTCTAGAAGCTTTCCTTGTGGCTCGGGAGAGT
CTCCTTCTGAAAGTATCTCCCGCCAAGAAATAGAGAATGGGGTCCACACAACTGTTGAGACTTGCTAGAC
CTCTTGTCACCTGATACGTGGCATAAACCCTGTCATTGAAAGCACACATTGCTGGGGTCTGAAAATCAAG
CCGGGCCCTCAAGTTCATCGTTTTCATCACATGGAAAGGGATGTAAGACACAGCAAAAACAGTCAGTACA
ATGATTACCAGGTAAATCGACCGCCCGCGCCAGCGTGCTGCTGCTCCGGTGTTGTACTCCAGCTTGTGCC
CCAGGATGTTGCCGTCCTCCTTGAAGTCGATGCCCTTCAGCTCGATGCGGTTCACCAGGGTGTCGCCCTC
GAACTTCACCTCGGCGCGGGTCTTGTAGTTGCCGTCGTCCTTGAAGAAGATGGTGCGCTCCTGGATGTAG
CCTTCGGGCATGGCGGACTTGAAGAAGTCGTGCTGCTTCATGTGGTCGGGGTAGCGGCTGAAGCACTGCA
CGCCGTAGGTCAGGGTGGTCACGAGGGTGGGCCAGGGCACGGGCAGCTTGCCGGTGGTGCAGATGAACTT
CAGGGTCAGCTTGCCCTCGGTGGCATCGCCCTCACCCTCGCCGGACACGCTGAACTTGTGGCCGTTTACG
TCGCCGTCCAGCTCGACCAGGATGGGCACCACCCCGGTGAACAGCTCCTCGCCCTTTCTCACCATGCTCC
CTCCGGTACCGCCCTTGTACAGCTCGTCCATGCCGAGAGTGATCCCGGCGGCGGTCACGAACTCCAGCAG
GACCATGTGATCGCGCTTCTCGTTGGGGTCTTTCGAAAGTTTGGACTGCACGCTCAGGTAGTGGTTGTCG
GGCAGCAGCACGGGGCCGTCGCCGATGGGGGTGTTCTGCTGGTAGTGGTAGGCGAGCTGCACGCCGCCGT
CCTCGATGTTGTGGCGGATGTGGAAGTTCGCCTTGATGCCGTTCTTCTGCTTGTCGGCCTTGATATAGAC
GTTTCCTCCCTCCTCCAGGTCCAGCGCGTCGGTGTCGCGCGGCCCGGCCGGCGCGGGGTAAATCAAAGCT
CTCACAATTAATCCGTAACAGCCCAGAATCAGCACCAAGGGGACACAGAACATGGCCACGGTCGTGCACA
TGCTGTAGATGAAATAACTTCGCAGGTACTCGTCTGAGGTGGTGTCGTAACAGGTGATGGTTTTGTTTTT
GCGGACCCCGGTACCTGAGTAGAAGAGGATGGGGGAGATCGCCACCACCACAATGAGCCACACCAGCACG
CTGATACAGATCGCATTCTTCTTTTTGAGCCGGCCCAGGGACTTGAGGGGGTACACCACACCGCTGTACC
GGTGGGCACTGATGCATGTCAGAAACAAGATGCTGCCATAGAGGTTCACATGAAAGATGAACCTCTGCAG
TTTACACATGGCATCCCCGAAGATCCAGTCTGTTTTATTGAAGTAGTAGAAGATCAGGGCTGGCAGAGTC
AGCACGTACAAGAAGTCGGCCAGAGCCAAATTGAACATGTACACGGAGATGCCGCTCCAGGGCTTCATGT
GGAAGACGAACATCCAGATGGCCACGCTGTTGCCCAGGAAGCCGATGATGAATACCAAGATGTAGACAGC
CGGCAGGTAGTAAAACTGGAAGCCCGTCTTGGTCAAGGCGCATTTGAACGACGAGGAGACGGCGGCAGTG
GAGGCGACCGTGCTGTTCCCCCAGGACGAACCCGGACCGGCCAGGAAGGCAGCGTCCGTCCCGTTGGGGA
CAGCCGGCCACAGCACCTCGGTGGTGCCAACTTTTTCGCACAAACTTGTGTCACCAGTGGAACCTGGAAC
CCAGAGCAGCAGTACCCATAGCAGGAGTGTGTCTGTCTCCATGGTGGCGCTAGCATAACTTCGTATAAAG
TATCCTATACGAAGTTATTTGCCTTAACCCAGAAATTATCACTGTTATTCTTTAGAATGGTGCAAAGAAT
AACTTCGTATAATGTATGCTATACGAAGTTATGAATTCGATATCAAGCTTATCGATAATCAACCTCTGGA
TTACAAAATTTGTGAAAGATTGACTGGTATTCTTAACTATGTTGCTCCTTTTACGCTATGTGGATACGCT
GCTTTAATGCCTTTGTATCATGCTATTGCTTCCCGTATGGCTTTCATTTTCTCCTCCTTGTATAAATCCT
GGTTGCTGTCTCTTTATGAGGAGTTGTGGCCCGTTGTCAGGCAACGTGGCGTGGTGTGCACTGTGTTTGC
TGACGCAACCCCCACTGGTTGGGGCATTGCCACCACCTGTCAGCTCCTTTCCGGGACTTTCGCTTTCCCC
CTCCCTATTGCCACGGCGGAACTCATCGCCGCCTGCCTTGCCCGCTGCTGGACAGGGGCTCGGCTGTTGG
GCACTGACAATTCCGTGGTGTTGTCGGGGAAATCATCGTCCTTTCCTTGGCTGCTCGCCTATGTTGCCAC
CTGGATTCTGCGCGGGACGTCCTTCTGCTACGTCCCTTCGGCCCTCAATCCAGCGGACCTTCCTTCCCGC
GGCCTGCTGCCGGCTCTGCGGCCTCTTCCGCGTCTTCGCCTTCGCCCTCAGACGAGTCGGATCTCCCTTT
GGGCCGCCTCCCCGCATCGATACCGAGCGCTGCTCGAGAGATCTACGGGTGGCATCCCTGTGACCCCTCC
CCAGTGCCTCTCCTGGCCCTGGAAGTTGCCACTCCAGTGCCCACCAGCCTTGTCCTAATAAAATTAAGTT
GCATCATTTTGTCTGACTAGGTGTCCTTCTATAATATTATGGGGTGGAGGGGGGTGGTATGGAGCAAGGG
GCAAGTTGGGAAGACAACCTGTAGGGCCTGCGGGGTCTATTGGGAACCAAGCTGGAGTGCAGTGGCACAA
TCTTGGCTCACTGCAATCTCCGCCTCCTGGGTTCAAGCGATTCTCCTGCCTCAGCCTCCCGAGTTGTTGG
GATTCCAGGCATGCATGACCAGGCTCAGCTAATTTTTGTTTTTTTGGTAGAGACGGGGTTTCACCATATT
GGCCAGGCTGGTCTCCAACTCCTAATCTCAGGTGATCTACCCACCTTGGCCTCCCAAATTGCTGGGATTA
CAGGCGTGAACCACTGCTCCCTTCCCTGTCCTTCTGATTTTGTAGGTAACCACGTGCGGACCGAGCGGCC
GCAGGAACCCCTAGTGATGGAGTTGGCCACTCCCTCTCTGCGCGCTCGCTCGCTCACTGAGGCCGGGCGA
CCAAAGGTCGCCCGACGCCCGGGCTTTGCCCGGGCGGCCTCAGTGAGCGAGCGAGCGCGCAGCTGCCTGC
AGGGGCGCCTGATGCGGTATTTTCTCCTTACGCATCTGTGCGGTATTTCACACCGCATA
[95 nt withheld, positions 3980-4074]
T
[46 nt withheld, positions 4076-4121]
C
[141 nt withheld, positions 4123-4263]
CCTTTGACGTTGGAGTCCACGTTCTTT
[37 nt withheld, positions 4291-4327]
ACTCTATCTCGGGCTATTCTTTTGATTTATAAGGGATTTTGCCGATTTCGGTCTATTGGTTAAAAAATGA
GCTGATTTAACAAAAATTTAACGCGAATTTTAACAAAATATTAACGTTTACAATTTTATGGTGCACTCTC
AGTACAATCTGCTCTGATGCCGCATAGTTAAGCCAGCCCCGACACCCGCCAACACCCGCTGACGCGCCCT
GACGGGCTTGTCTGCTCCCGGCATCCGCTTACAGACAAGCTGTGACCGTCTCCGGGAGCTGCATGTGTCA
GAGGTTTTCACCGTCATCACCGAAACGCGCGAGACGAAAGGGCCTCGTGATACGCCTATTTTTATAGGTT
AATGTCATGATAATAATGGTTTCTTAGACGTCAGGTGGCACTTTTCGGGGAAATGTGCGCGGAACCCCTA
TTTGTTTATTTTTCTAAATACATTCAAATATGTATCCGCTCATGAGACAATAACCCTGATAAATGCTTCA
ATAATATTGAAAAAGGAAGAGTATGAGTATTCAACATTTCCGTGTCGCCCTTATTCCCTTTTTTGCGGCA
TTTTGCCTTCCTGTTTTTGCTCACCCAGAAACGCTGGTGAAAGTAAAAGATGCTGAAGATCAGTTGGGTG
CACGAGTGGGTTACATCGAACTGGATCTCAACAGCGGTAAGATCCTTGAGAGTTTTCGCCCCGAAGAACG
TTTTCCAATGATGAGCACTTTTAAAGTTCTGCTATGTGGCGCGGTATTATCCCGTATTGACGCCGGGCAA
GAGCAACTCGGTCGCCGCATACACTATTCTCAGAATGACTTGGTTGAGTACTCACCAGTCACAGAAAAGC
ATCTTACGGATGGCATGACAGTAAGAGAATTATGCAGTGCTGCCATAACCATGAGTGATAACACTGCGGC
CAACTTACTTCTGACAACGATCGGAGGACCGAAGGAGCTAACCGCTTTTTTGCACAACATGGGGGATCAT
GTAACTCGCCTTGATCGTTGGGAACCGGAGCTGAATGAAGCCATACCAAACGACGAGCGTGACACCACGA
TGCCTGTAGCAATGGCAACAACGTTGCGCAAACTATTAACTGGCGAACTACTTACTCTAGCTTCCCGGCA
ACAATTAATAGACTGGATGGAGGCGGATAAAGTTGCAGGACCACTTCTGCGCTCGGCCCTTCCGGCTGGC
TGGTTTATTGCTGATAAATCTGGAGCCGGTGAGCGTGGGTCTCGCGGTATCATTGCAGCACTGGGGCCAG
ATGGTAAGCCCTCCCGTATCGTAGTTATCTACACGACGGGGAGTCAGGCAACTATGGATGAACGAAATAG
ACAGATCGCTGAGATAGGTGCCTCACTGATTAAGCATTGGTAACTGTCAGACCAAGTTTACTCATATATA
CTTTAGATTGATTTAAAACTTCATTTTTAATTTAAAAGGATCTAGGTGAAGATCCTTTTTGATAATCTCA
TGACCAAAATCCCTTAACGTGAGTTTTCGTTCCACTGAGCGTCAGACCCCGTAGAAAAGATCAAAGGATC
TTCTTGAGATCCTTTTTTTCTGCGCGTAATCTGCTGCTTGCAAACAAAAAAACCACCGCTACCAGCGGTG
GTTTGTTTGCCGGATCAAGAGCTACCAACTCTTTTTCCGAAGGTAACTGGCTTCAGCAGAGCGCAGATAC
CAAATACTGTTCTTCTAGTGTAGCCGTAGTTAGGCCACCACTTCAAGAACTCTGTAGCACCGCCTACATA
CCTCGCTCTGCTAATCCTGTTACCAGTGGCTGCTGCCAGTGGCGATAAGTCGTGTCTTACCGGGTTGGAC
TCAAGACGATAGTTACCGGATAAGGCGCAGCGGTCGGGCTGAACGGGGGGTTCGTGCACACAGCCCAGCT
TGGAGCGAACGACCTACACCGAACTGAGATACCTACAGCGTGAGCTATGAGAAAGCGCCACGCTTCCCGA
AGGGAGAAAGGCGGACAGGTATCCGGTAAGCGGCAGGGTCGGAACAGGAGAGCGCACGAGGGAGCTTCCA
GGGGGAAACGCCTGGTATCTTTATAGTCCTGTCGGGTTTCGCCACCTCTGACTTGAGCGTCGATTTTTGT
GATGCTCGTCAGGGGGGCGGAGCCTATGGAAAAACGCCAGCAACGCGGCCTTTTTACGGTTCCTGGCCTT
TTGCTGGCCTTTTGCTCACATG
Features (pLannotate 1.2.2; 23 found; start..end, strand, type, name):
     13..40      +  repeat_region  AAV2 ITR (fragment): inverted terminal repeat of adeno-associated virus serotype 2 inverted
     69..96      +  repeat_region  AAV2 ITR (fragment): inverted terminal repeat of adeno-associated virus serotype 2 inverted
    152..363     +  promoter       EF-1α core promoter: core promoter for human elongation factor EF-1α
    382..415     +  protein_bind   lox2272: Cre-mediated recombination occurs in the 8-bp core sequence (GGATACTT). lox2272 sites are compatible with each other, but incompatible with loxP or loxN sites (Lee and Saito, 1988). Cre recombinase
    416..465     -  intron         β-globin intron (fragment): internally truncated intron from human β-globin
    466..499     +  protein_bind   loxP: Cre-mediated recombination occurs in the 8-bp core sequence (GCATACAT). Cre recombinase
    891..1613    -  CDS            cEGFP: cEGFP is a basic (constitutively fluorescent) green fluorescent protein published in 2008, derived from Aequorea victoria.
   1668..2402    -  CDS            P2RY1 (fragment): P2RY1_HUMAN - Experimental evidence at protein level: Swiss-Prot protein existence level 1. Receptor for extracellular adenine nucleotides such as ADP (PubMed:9442040, PubMed:9038354, PubMed:25822790). In platelets, binding to ADP leads to mobilization of intracellular calcium ions via activation of phospholipase C, a change in platelet shape, and ultimately platelet aggregation (PubMed:9442040). From Homo sapiens (Human).
   2430..2492    -  sig_peptide    Igκ leader: leader sequence from mouse immunoglobulin κ light chain
   2505..2538    -  protein_bind   lox2272: Cre-mediated recombination occurs in the 8-bp core sequence (GGATACTT). lox2272 sites are compatible with each other, but incompatible with loxP or loxN sites (Lee and Saito, 1988). Cre recombinase
   2539..2588    -  intron         β-globin intron (fragment): internally truncated intron from human β-globin
   2589..2622    -  protein_bind   loxP: Cre-mediated recombination occurs in the 8-bp core sequence (GCATACAT). Cre recombinase
   2623..2647    +  misc_feature   MCS (fragment): pBluescript multiple cloning site
   2647..3235    +  misc_feature   WPRE: woodchuck hepatitis virus posttranscriptional regulatory element
   3267..3743    +  polyA_signal   hGH poly(A) signal: human growth hormone polyadenylation signal
   3783..3923    +  repeat_region  AAV2 ITR: inverted terminal repeat of adeno-associated virus serotype 2 inverted
   3928..3979    -  misc_feature   bom (fragment): basis of mobility region from pBR322
   3998..4453    +  rep_origin     f1 ori (sequence partly withheld): f1 bacteriophage origin of replication; arrow indicates direction of (+) strand synthesis
   4454..4503    -  misc_feature   bom (fragment): basis of mobility region from pBR322
   4605..4640    -  CDS            rop (fragment): Rop protein, which maintains plasmids at low copy number; rop
   4735..4839    +  promoter       AmpR promoter: bla
   4840..5700    +  CDS            AmpR: β-lactamase; bla; confers resistance to ampicillin, carbenicillin, and related antibiotics
   5871..6459    +  rep_origin     ori: high-copy-number ColE1/pMB1/pBR322/pUC origin of replication
