[The description below was written by a language model from this plasmid's Addgene catalogue record and pLannotate feature annotations shown in this document.]
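Description:
pAAV-EFS-DIO-GRAB_ATP1.0 is an AAV transfer plasmid for Cre-dependent expression of the genetically encoded extracellular ATP sensor GRAB_ATP1.0. It is propagated in E. coli as a high-copy plasmid with a ColE1/pUC-type origin and an ampicillin resistance gene (β-lactamase under its own promoter). The backbone also carries an f1/M13 phage origin. The expression cassette lies between AAV2 inverted terminal repeats, which allow the intervening DNA to be packaged into recombinant AAV particles when helper functions are supplied.

Within the ITRs, the short EF-1α core promoter (EFS) sits upstream of a double-floxed inverted open reading frame (DIO) arrangement. Pairs of lox2272 and loxP sites in opposing orientations flank the sensor coding sequence, which is placed in antisense orientation relative to the promoter. Cre recombinase inverts the cassette and then excises one site of each pair, locking it in the sense orientation, so the sensor is made only in Cre-positive cells. The roughly 2 kb insert is annotated as a mouse Igκ leader peptide, followed by sequence from the human P2Y1 purinergic receptor (P2RY1) and a GFP-derived fluorescent module. This fits the GRAB design, in which ligand binding to a GPCR scaffold changes the fluorescence of an inserted fluorescent protein. A WPRE and the human growth hormone polyadenylation signal follow the cassette to enhance transcript stability and processing.

Two sequence records are given: a 6,519 nt NGS result and a 6,305 nt depositor sequence. They agree on the cassette layout. In the NGS record the 5′ ITR appears only as fragments, while in the depositor record the origin is annotated as partial. The construct is intended for cell-type-specific imaging of extracellular ATP dynamics, in vitro or in vivo.
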