Addgene plasmid #167581: pAAV-EFS-DIO-GRAB_ATP1.0
Purpose: Express the ATP sensor GRAB_ATP1.0 in Cre positive cells
Depositing lab: Yulong Li. Depositing organization: Peking University. Publication: A sensitive GRAB sensor for detecting extracellular ATP in vitro and in vivo. Wu Z, He K, Chen Y, Li H, Pan S, Li B, Liu T, Xi F, Deng F, Wang H, Du J, Jing M, Li Y. Neuron. 2021 Dec 17. pii: S0896-6273(21)00988-0. doi: 10.1016/j.neuron.2021.11.027. PubMed 34942116.
Backbone
  Vector backbone: pAAV
  Backbone manufacturer: Addgene
  Backbone size w/o insert (bp): 4322
  Vector type: AAV
Growth in bacteria
  Bacterial resistance: Ampicillin, 100 μg/mL
  Growth temperature: 37°C
  Growth strain: NEB Stable
  Copy number: High Copy
Gene/Insert
  Gene/Insert name: ATP sensor GRAB_ATP1.0
  Species: H. sapiens (human)
  Insert size (bp): 1983
  Entrez Gene: P2RY1 (a.k.a. P2Y1, SARCC)
  Promoter: EFS
  Cloning method: Gibson Cloning
Terms and licenses: Academic/Nonprofit Terms; Industry Terms: Not Available to Industry
Depositor comments: Please visit https://www.biorxiv.org/content/10.1101/2021.02.24.432680v1 for bioRxiv preprint.
How to cite: pAAV-EFS-DIO-GRAB_ATP1.0 was a gift from Yulong Li (Addgene plasmid # 167581 ; http://n2t.net/addgene:167581 ; RRID:Addgene_167581)
